>Addgene plasmid #136526 | pEN_TTmiRc2_3xflag_CHEK2 | addgene full sequence | sequence record 272363 | Addgene NGS Result
AGAGCTCGTTTAGTGAACCGTCAGATCGCCACTAGATGGACTACAAAGACCATGACGGTGATTATAAAGA
TCATGACATCGATTACAAGGATGACGATGACAAGACTAGAATGTCTCGGGAGTCGGATGTTGAGGCTCAG
CAGTCTCATGGCAGCAGTGCCTGTTCACAGCCCCATGGCAGCGTTACCCAGTCCCAAGGCTCCTCCTCAC
AGTCCCAGGGCATATCCAGCTCCTCTACCAGCACGATGCCAAACTCCAGCCAGTCCTCTCACTCCAGCTC
TGGGACACTGAGCTCCTTAGAGACAGTGTCCACTCAGGAACTCTATTCTATTCCTGAGGACCAAGAACCT
GAGGACCAAGAACCTGAGGAGCCTACCCCTGCCCCCTGGGCTCGATTATGGGCCCTTCAGGATGGATTTG
CCAATCTTGAATGTGTGAATGACAACTACTGGTTTGGGAGGGACAAAAGCTGTGAATATTGCTTTGATGA
ACCACTGCTGAAAAGAACAGATAAATACCGAACATACAGCAAGAAACACTTTCGGATTTTCAGGGAAGTG
GGTCCTAAAAACTCTTACATTGCATACATAGAAGATCACAGTGGCAATGGAACCTTTGTAAATACAGAGC
TTGTAGGGAAAGGAAAACGCCGTCCTTTGAATAACAATTCTGAAATTGCACTGTCACTAAGCAGAAATAA
AGTTTTTGTCTTTTTTGATCTGACTGTAGATGATCAGTCAGTTTATCCTAAGGCATTAAGAGATGAATAC
ATCATGTCAAAAACTCTTGGAAGTGGTGCCTGTGGAGAGGTAAAGCTGGCTTTCGAGAGGAAAACATGTA
AGAAAGTAGCCATAAAGATCATCAGCAAAAGGAAGTTTGCTATTGGTTCAGCAAGAGAGGCAGACCCAGC
TCTCAATGTTGAAACAGAAATAGAAATTTTGAAAAAGCTAAATCATCCTTGCATCATCAAGATTAAAAAC
TTTTTTGATGCAGAAGATTATTATATTGTTTTGGAATTGATGGAAGGGGGAGAGCTGTTTGACAAAGTGG
TGGGGAATAAACGCCTGAAAGAAGCTACCTGCAAGCTCTATTTTTACCAGATGCTCTTGGCTGTGCAGTA
CCTTCATGAAAACGGTATTATACACCGTGACTTAAAGCCAGAGAATGTTTTACTGTCATCTCAAGAAGAG
GACTGTCTTATAAAGATTACTGATTTTGGGCACTCCAAGATTTTGGGAGAGACCTCTCTCATGAGAACCT
TATGTGGAACCCCCACCTACTTGGCGCCTGAAGTTCTTGTTTCTGTTGGGACTGCTGGGTATAACCGTGC
TGTGGACTGCTGGAGTTTAGGAGTTATTCTTTTTATCTGCCTTAGTGGGTATCCACCTTTCTCTGAGCAT
AGGACTCAAGTGTCACTGAAGGATCAGATCACCAGTGGAAAATACAACTTCATTCCTGAAGTCTGGGCAG
AAGTCTCAGAGAAAGCTCTGGACCTTGTCAAGAAGTTGTTGGTAGTGGATCCAAAGGCACGTTTTACGAC
AGAAGAAGCCTTAAGACACCCGTGGCTTCAGGATGAAGACATGAAGAGAAAGTTTCAAGATCTTCTGTCT
GAGGAAAATGAATCCACAGCTCTACCCCAGGTTCTAGCCCAGCCTTCTACTAGTCGAAAGCGGCCCCGTG
AAGGGGAAGCCGAGGGTGCCGAGACCACAAAGCGCCCAGCTGTGTGTGCTGCTGTGTTGTGACAATTGGA
AGACTAATGCGTTTTCGAGATATCTAGACCCAGCTTTCTTGTACAAAGTTGGCATTATAAGAAAGCATTG
CTTATCAATTTGTTGCAACGAACAGGTCACTATCAGTCAAAATAAAATCATTATTTGCCATCCAGCTGCA
GCTCTGGCCCGTGTCTCAAAATCTCTGATGTTACATTGCACAAGATAAAAATATATCATCATGAACAATA
AAACTGTCTGCTTACATAAACAGTAATACAAGGGGTGTTATGAGCCATATTCAACGGGAAACGTCGAGGC
CGCGATTAAATTCCAACATGGATGCTGATTTATATGGGTATAAATGGGCTCGCGATAATGTCGGGCAATC
AGGTGCGACAATCTATCGCTTGTATGGGAAGCCCGATGCGCCAGAGTTGTTTCTGAAACATGGCAAAGGT
AGCGTTGCCAATGATGTTACAGATGAGATGGTCAGACTAAACTGGCTGACGGAATTTATGCCTCTTCCGA
CCATCAAGCATTTTATCCGTACTCCTGATGATGCATGGTTACTCACCACTGCGATCCCCGGAAAAACAGC
ATTCCAGGTATTAGAAGAATATCCTGATTCAGGTGAAAATATTGTTGATGCGCTGGCAGTGTCCCTGCGC
CGGTTGCATTCGATTCCTGTTTGTAATTGTCCTTTTAACAGCGATCGCGTATTTCGTCTCGCTCAGGCGC
AATCACGAATGAATAACGGTTTGGTTGATGCGAGTGATTTTGATGACGAGCGTAATGGCTGGCCTGTTGA
ACAAGTCTGGAAAGAAATGCATAAACTTTTGCCATTCTCACCGGATTCAGTCGTCACTCATGGTGATTTC
TCACTTGATAACCTTATTTTTGACGAGGGGAAATTAGGCCGGGAAGCCGATCTCGGCTTGAACGAATTGT
TAGGTGGCGGTACTTGGGTCGATATCAAAGTGCATCACTTCTTCCCGTATGCCCAACTTTGTATAGAGAG
CCACTGCGGGATCGTCACCGTAATCTGCTTGCACGTAGATCACATAAGCACCAAGCGCGTTGGCCTCATG
CTTGAGGAGATTGATGAGCGCGGTGGCAATGCCCTGCCTCCGGTGCTCGCCGGAGACTGCGAGATCATAG
ATATAGATCTCACTACGCGGCTGCTCAAACTTGGGCAGAACGTAAGCCGCGAGAGCGCCAACAACCGCTT
CTTGGTCGAAGGCAGCAAGCGCGATGAATGTCTTACTACGGAGCAAGTTCCCGAGGTAATCGGAGTCCGG
CTGATGTTGGGAGTAGGTGGCTACGTCTCCGAACTCACGACCGAAAAGATCAAGAGCAGCCCGCATGGAT
TTGACTTGGTCAGGGCCGAGCCTACATGTGCGAATGATGCCCATACTTGAGCCACCTAACTTTGTTTTAG
GGCGACTGCCCTGCTGCGTAACATCGTTGCTGCTGCGTAACATCGTTGCTGCTCCATAACATCAAACATC
GACCCACGGCGTAACGCGCTTGCTGCTTGGATGCCCGAGGCATAGACTGTACAAAAAAACAGTCATAACA
AGCCATGAAAACCGCCACTGCGCCGTTACCACCGCTGCGTTCGGTCAAGGTTCTGGACCAGTTGCGTGAG
CGCATACGCTACTTGCATTACAGTTTACGAACCGAACAGGCTTATGTCAACTGGGTTCGTGCCTTCATCC
GTTTCCACGGTGTGCGTCACCCGGCAACCTTGGGCAGCAGCGAAGTCGAGGCATTTCTGTCCTGGCTGGC
GAACGAGCGCAAGGTTTCGGTCTCCACGCATCGTCAGGCATTGGCGGCCTTGCTGTTCTTCTACGGCAAG
GTGCTGTGCACGGATCTGCCCTGGCTTCAGGAGATCGGAAGACCTCGGCCGTCGCGGCGCTTGCCGGTGG
TGCTGACCCCGGATGAAGTGGTTCGCATCCTCGGTTTTCTGGAAGGCGAGCATCGTTTGTTCGCCCAGGA
CTCTAGCTATAGTTCTAGTGGTTGGCTACTAATAGGTTGTATTGATGTTGGACGAGTCGGAATCGCAGAC
CGATACCAGGATCTTGCCATCCTATGGAACTGCCTCGGTGAGTTTTCTCCTTCATTACAGAAACGGCTTT
TTCAAAAATATGGTATTGATAATCCTGATATGAATAAATTGCAGTTTCATTTGATGCTCGATGAGTTTTT
CTAATCAGAATTGGTTAATTGGTTGTAACACTGGCAGAGCATTACGCTGACTTGACGGGACGGCGCAAGC
TCATGACCAAAATCCCTTAACGTGAGTTTTCGTTCCACTGAGCGTCAGACCCCGTAGAAAAGATCAAAGG
ATCTTCTTGAGATCCTTTTTTTCTGCGCGTAATCTGCTGCTTGCAAACAAAAAAACCACCGCTACCAGCG
GTGGTTTGTTTGCCGGATCAAGAGCTACCAACTCTTTTTCCGAAGGTAACTGGCTTCAGCAGAGCGCAGA
TACCAAATACTGTTCTTCTAGTGTAGCCGTAGTTAGGCCACCACTTCAAGAACTCTGTAGCACCGCCTAC
ATACCTCGCTCTGCTAATCCTGTTACCAGTGGCTGCTGCCAGTGGCGATAAGTCGTGTCTTACCGGGTTG
GACTCAAGACGATAGTTACCGGATAAGGCGCAGCGGTCGGGCTGAACGGGGGGTTCGTGCACACAGCCCA
GCTTGGAGCGAACGACCTACACCGAACTGAGATACCTACAGCGTGAGCTATGAGAAAGCGCCACGCTTCC
CGAAGGGAGAAAGGCGGACAGGTATCCGGTAAGCGGCAGGGTCGGAACAGGAGAGCGCACGAGGGAGCTT
CCAGGGGGAAACGCCTGGTATCTTTATAGTCCTGTCGGGTTTCGCCACCTCTGACTTGAGCGTCGATTTT
TGTGATGCTCGTCAGGGGGGCGGAGCCTATGGAAAAACGCCAGCAACGCGGCCTTTTTACGGTTCCTGGC
CTTTTGCTGGCCTTTTGCTCACATGTTCTTTCCTGCGTTATCCCCTGATTCTGTGGATAACCGTATTACC
GCTAGCATGGATCTCGGGGACGTCTAACTACTAAGCGAGAGTAGGGAACTGCCAGGCATCAAATAAAACG
AAAGGCTCAGTCGGAAGACTGGGCCTTTCGTTTTATCTGTTGTTTGTCGGTGAACGCTCTCCTGAGTAGG
ACAAATCCGCCGGGAGCGGATTTGAACGTTGTGAAGCAACGGCCCGGAGGGTGGCGGGCAGGACGCCCGC
CATAAACTGCCAGGCATCAAACTAAGCAGAAGGCCATCCTGACGGATGGCCTTTTTGCGTTTCTACAAAC
TCTTCCTGTTAGTTAGTTACTTAAGCTCGGGCCCCAAATAATGATTTTATTTTGACTGATAGTGACCTGT
TCGTTGCAACAAATTGATAAGCAATGCTTTTTTATAATGCCAACTTTGTACAAAAAAGCAGGCTTTAAAG
GAACCAATTCAGTCGACTGGATCCCGAGTTTACTCCCTATCAGTGATAGAGAACGTATGTCGAGTTTACT
CCCTATCAGTGATAGAGAACGATGTCGAGTTTACTCCCTATCAGTGATAGAGAACGTATGTCGAGTTTAC
TCCCTATCAGTGATAGAGAACGTATGTCGAGTTTACTCCCTATCAGTGATAGAGAACGTATGTCGAGTTT
ATCCCTATCAGTGATAGAGAACGTATGTCGAGTTTACTCCCTATCAGTGATAGAGAACGTATGTCGAGGT
AGGCGTGTACGGTGGGAGGCCTATATAAGC
Features (pLannotate 1.2.2; 13 found; start..end, strand, type, name):
     39..104     +  CDS            3xFLAG: three tandem FLAG® epitope tags, followed by an enterokinase cleavage site
    111..1739    +  CDS            CHEK2: CHK2_HUMAN - Also known as CDS1, CHK2, RAD53. Experimental evidence at protein level: Swiss-Prot protein existence level 1. Serine/threonine-protein kinase which is required for checkpoint-mediated cell cycle arrest, activation of DNA repair and apoptosis in response to the presence of DNA double-strand breaks. May also negatively regulate cell cycle progression during unperturbed cell cycles. Following activation, phosphorylates numerous effectors preferentially at the consensus sequence [L-X-R-X-X-S/T]. Regulates cell cycle checkpoint arrest through phosphorylation of CDC25A, CDC25B and CDC2
   1778..1877    -  protein_bind   attL2: mutant version of attL; recombination site for the Gateway® LR reaction LR Clonase™
   2000..2626    +  CDS            KanR (fragment): aminoglycoside phosphotransferase; aph(3')-Ia; confers resistance to kanamycin in bacteria or G418 (Geneticin®) in eukaryotes
   2660..3193    -  CDS            GmR: gentamycin acetyltransferase; aacC1; confers resistance to gentamycin
   3382..3410    -  promoter       Pc promoter: intI1 (promoter lies within the coding sequence); class 1 integron promoter
   3388..3735    -  CDS            YPR2_ECOLX (fragment): Protein predicted: Swiss-Prot protein existence level 4. From Escherichia coli.
   3740..3924    +  CDS            KanR (fragment): aminoglycoside phosphotransferase; aph(3')-Ia; confers resistance to kanamycin in bacteria or G418 (Geneticin®) in eukaryotes
   4067..4655    +  rep_origin     ori: high-copy-number ColE1/pMB1/pBR322/pUC origin of replication
   4823..4866    -  terminator     rrnB T1 terminator: Escherichia coli rrnB; transcription terminator T1 from the E. coli rrnB gene
   4998..5025    +  terminator     rrnB T2 terminator: transcription terminator T2 from the E. coli rrnB gene
   5075..5174    +  protein_bind   attL1: mutant version of attL; recombination site for the Gateway® LR reaction LR Clonase™
   5206..30      +  promoter       tight TRE promoter (across the origin): Tet-responsive promoter PTight, consisting of seven tet operator sequences followed by the minimal CMV promoter
