[The description below was written by a language model from this plasmid's Addgene catalogue record and pLannotate feature annotations shown in this document.]
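Description:
pEN_TTmiRc2_3xflag_CHEK2 is a Gateway entry (donor) vector built on the pEN_TT miRc2 3xFLAG backbone, made so that an inducible, epitope-tagged human CHEK2 cassette can be moved into the pSLIK destination vector. It is propagated in E. coli on a high-copy ColE1/pUC-type origin and selected with gentamicin. Resistance comes from the gentamicin acetyltransferase gene (aacC1), which is driven by a class 1 integron Pc promoter. The annotation shows this gentamicin cassette flanked by two fragments of a kanamycin resistance gene, which suggests that it was inserted into, and disrupts, an earlier KanR marker. The rrnB T1 and T2 terminators lie upstream of attL1, where they insulate the transferable region from read-through transcription originating in the backbone.

The payload lies between the attL1 and attL2 recombination sites. It begins with a tight TRE promoter (PTight: seven tet operators upstream of a minimal CMV promoter). This is followed by a 3xFLAG tag with an enterokinase cleavage site, placed at the N-terminus of the human CHEK2 coding sequence, which was cloned between SpeI and MfeI sites that remain intact. CHEK2 encodes the serine/threonine checkpoint kinase CHK2, which mediates cell cycle arrest, DNA repair and apoptosis in response to DNA double-strand breaks. An LR Clonase reaction transfers the whole promoter–tag–gene unit into an attR-bearing destination vector, where expression of the FLAG-tagged kinase would depend on a tetracycline-controlled transactivator. No polyadenylation signal or miRNA-scaffold element is annotated within the att-flanked region, despite the "miRc2" in the backbone name. The full sequence is 5,490 nt, which is shorter than the sum of the listed backbone and insert sizes. This is consistent with the insert having replaced a backbone segment during cloning, although the record does not say so.
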