Addgene plasmid #136526: pEN_TTmiRc2_3xflag_CHEK2
Purpose: Used as a donor vector containing N-term 3xFLAG to clone into pSLIK
Depositing lab: Kevin Janes. Depositing organization: University of Virginia. Publication: Sporadic activation of an oxidative stress-dependent NRF2-p53 signaling network in breast epithelial spheroids and premalignancies. Pereira EJ, Burns JS, Lee CY, Marohl T, Calderon D, Wang L, Atkins KA, Wang CC, Janes KA. Sci Signal. 2020 Apr 14;13(627). pii: 13/627/eaba4200. doi: 10.1126/scisignal.aba4200. PubMed 32291314.
Backbone
  Vector backbone: pEN_TT miRc2 3xFLAG
  Backbone manufacturer: Addgene #83274
  Backbone size w/o insert (bp): 4496
  Vector type: entry vector for gateway cloning
Growth in bacteria
  Bacterial resistance: Gentamicin, 10 μg/mL
  Growth temperature: 37°C
  Growth strain: ccdB Survival
  Copy number: Unknown
Gene/Insert
  Gene/Insert name: CHEK2
  Species: H. sapiens (human)
  Insert size (bp): 1632
  GenBank ID: NM_007194
  Entrez Gene: CHEK2 (a.k.a. CDS1, CHK2, HuCds1, LFS2, PP1425, RAD53, TPDS4, hCds1)
  Tag / fusion protein: 3x FLAG (N terminal on insert)
  Cloning method: Restriction Enzyme; 5′ cloning site SpeI (not destroyed); 3′ cloning site MfeI (not destroyed)
  Sequencing primers: 5′ TGATAGAGAACGTATGTCGAGG
Terms and licenses: Academic/Nonprofit Terms; Industry Terms: Not Available to Industry
How to cite: pEN_TTmiRc2_3xflag_CHEK2 was a gift from Kevin Janes (Addgene plasmid # 136526 ; http://n2t.net/addgene:136526 ; RRID:Addgene_136526)
