>Addgene plasmid #136526 | pEN_TTmiRc2_3xflag_CHEK2 | depositor partial sequence | sequence record 263389 | pEN_TTmiRc2_3xflag_CHEK2 sequence 1716 bps
CTAGATGGACTACAAAGACCATGACGGTGATTATAAAGATCATGACATCGATTACAAGGATGACGATGAC
AAGACTAGAATGTCTCGGGAGTCGGATGTTGAGGCTCAGCAGTCTCATGGCAGCAGTGCCTGTTCACAGC
CCCATGGCAGCGTTACCCAGTCCCAAGGCTCCTCCTCACAGTCCCAGGGCATATCCAGCTCCTCTACCAG
CACGATGCCAAACTCCAGCCAGTCCTCTCACTCCAGCTCTGGGACACTGAGCTCCTTAGAGACAGTGTCC
ACTCAGGAACTCTATTCTATTCCTGAGGACCAAGAACCTGAGGACCAAGAACCTGAGGAGCCTACCCCTG
CCCCCTGGGCTCGATTATGGGCCCTTCAGGATGGATTTGCCAATCTTGAATGTGTGAATGACAACTACTG
GTTTGGGAGGGACAAAAGCTGTGAATATTGCTTTGATGAACCACTGCTGAAAAGAACAGATAAATACCGA
ACATACAGCAAGAAACACTTTCGGATTTTCAGGGAAGTGGGTCCTAAAAACTCTTACATTGCATACATAG
AAGATCACAGTGGCAATGGAACCTTTGTAAATACAGAGCTTGTAGGGAAAGGAAAACGCCGTCCTTTGAA
TAACAATTCTGAAATTGCACTGTCACTAAGCAGAAATAAAGTTTTTGTCTTTTTTGATCTGACTGTAGAT
GATCAGTCAGTTTATCCTAAGGCATTAAGAGATGAATACATCATGTCAAAAACTCTTGGAAGTGGTGCCT
GTGGAGAGGTAAAGCTGGCTTTCGAGAGGAAAACATGTAAGAAAGTAGCCATAAAGATCATCAGCAAAAG
GAAGTTTGCTATTGGTTCAGCAAGAGAGGCAGACCCAGCTCTCAATGTTGAAACAGAAATAGAAATTTTG
AAAAAGCTAAATCATCCTTGCATCATCAAGATTAAAAACTTTTTTGATGCAGAAGATTATTATATTGTTT
TGGAATTGATGGAAGGGGGAGAGCTGTTTGACAAAGTGGTGGGGAATAAACGCCTGAAAGAAGCTACCTG
CAAGCTCTATTTTTACCAGATGCTCTTGGCTGTGCAGTACCTTCATGAAAACGGTATTATACACCGTGAC
TTAAAGCCAGAGAATGTTTTACTGTCATCTCAAGAAGAGGACTGTCTTATAAAGATTACTGATTTTGGGC
ACTCCAAGATTTTGGGAGAGACCTCTCTCATGAGAACCTTATGTGGAACCCCCACCTACTTGGCGCCTGA
AGTTCTTGTTTCTGTTGGGACTGCTGGGTATAACCGTGCTGTGGACTGCTGGAGTTTAGGAGTTATTCTT
TTTATCTGCCTTAGTGGGTATCCACCTTTCTCTGAGCATAGGACTCAAGTGTCACTGAAGGATCAGATCA
CCAGTGGAAAATACAACTTCATTCCTGAAGTCTGGGCAGAAGTCTCAGAGAAAGCTCTGGACCTTGTCAA
GAAGTTGTTGGTAGTGGATCCAAAGGCACGTTTTACGACAGAAGAAGCCTTAAGACACCCGTGGCTTCAG
GATGAAGACATGAAGAGAAAGTTTCAAGATCTTCTGTCTGAGGAAAATGAATCCACAGCTCTACCCCAGG
TTCTAGCCCAGCCTTCTACTAGTCGAAAGCGGCCCCGTGAAGGGGAAGCCGAGGGTGCCGAGACCACAAA
GCGCCCAGCTGTGTGTGCTGCTGTGTTGTGACAATT
